Addgene plasmid #99072: pRRG304-Ndk
Purpose: dsRNA and riboprobe synthesis for Schmidtea mediterranea Ndk (nou darake)
Depositing lab: Phillip Newmark. Depositing organization: University of Illinois at Urbana-Champaign. Publication: Follistatin antagonizes activin signaling and acts with notum to direct planarian head regeneration. Roberts-Galbraith RH, Newmark PA. Proc Natl Acad Sci U S A. 2013 Jan 22;110(4):1363-8. doi: 10.1073/pnas.1214053110. Epub 2013 Jan 7. PubMed 23297191.
Backbone
  Vector backbone: pJC53.2
  Backbone manufacturer: Phillip Newmark (Addgene plasmid # 26536)
  Backbone size w/o insert (bp): 3240
  Vector type: T/A Cloning Vector for dsRNA generation and the generation of sense and anti-sense probes
Growth in bacteria
  Bacterial resistance: Ampicillin and Kanamycin, 100 & 50 μg/mL
  Growth temperature: 37°C
  Growth strain: DH5alpha
  Copy number: High Copy
Gene/Insert
  Gene/Insert name: Ndk (nou darake) in situ probe (alt names: GU592830.1 (Genbank); dd_Smed_v6_11285_0_1)
  Species: Schmidtea mediterranea
  Insert size (bp): 1073
  Cloning method: Restriction Enzyme; 5′ cloning site Eam1105I (destroyed during cloning); 3′ cloning site Eam1105I (destroyed during cloning)
  Sequencing primers: 5′ Sp6; 3′ T3
Terms and licenses: Academic/Nonprofit Terms; Industry Terms: Not Available to Industry
Depositor comments: Cloning primers: F-atcgacatatgacaataccgattgtcaaacccttc, R-atcgaggatccttaggccttaactccaattatatc;also has Nde1/BamHI sites for subcloning
How to cite: pRRG304-Ndk was a gift from Phillip Newmark (Addgene plasmid # 99072 ; http://n2t.net/addgene:99072 ; RRID:Addgene_99072)
