[The description below was written by a language model from this plasmid's Addgene catalogue record and pLannotate feature annotations shown in this document.]
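Description:
pRRG304-Ndk is a bacterial cloning plasmid built on pJC53.2, a T/A cloning vector designed for in vitro transcription of double-stranded RNA and of sense or antisense riboprobes. It carries a roughly 1.07 kb cDNA fragment of Ndk (nou darake) from the planarian Schmidtea mediterranea, inserted at the Eam1105I sites of the backbone, which were destroyed in the process. The depositor notes that the amplification primers also introduced NdeI and BamHI sites flanking the fragment, allowing it to be subcloned elsewhere. The plasmid is maintained at high copy in E. coli through a ColE1/pUC-type origin. It carries two selectable markers: a neo (nptII) gene for kanamycin resistance and a β-lactamase gene for ampicillin resistance. The annotation also picks up a short M13 origin fragment and a partial Tn5 transposase sequence upstream of neo; these are probably remnants of the backbone's construction rather than functional elements.

The working part of the construct is the symmetrical arrangement of phage promoters around the insert. On one side a T7 promoter is followed by an SP6 promoter, and on the other side a T7 promoter and a T3 promoter point inward from the opposite strand. A T7 terminator lies outside each promoter pair. The two convergent T7 promoters allow both strands to be transcribed with a single polymerase, producing complementary RNAs that anneal into dsRNA for RNA interference. SP6 and T3 each drive transcription of only one strand, giving strand-specific probes for in situ hybridization. The record does not state the orientation of the insert, so it cannot be said which of these two promoters yields the antisense probe. The construct is intended for knockdown and expression analysis of Ndk in planarians.
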