Features (pLannotate 1.2.2; 12 found; start..end, strand, type, name):
     16..604     +  rep_origin     ori: high-copy-number ColE1/pMB1/pBR322/pUC origin of replication
    787..834     -  terminator     T7 terminator: transcription terminator for bacteriophage T7 RNA polymerase
    848..866     +  promoter       T7 promoter: promoter for bacteriophage T7 RNA polymerase
    870..888     +  promoter       SP6 promoter: promoter for bacteriophage SP6 RNA polymerase
   2005..2023    -  promoter       T3 promoter: promoter for bacteriophage T3 RNA polymerase
   2027..2045    -  promoter       T7 promoter: promoter for bacteriophage T7 RNA polymerase
   2059..2106    +  terminator     T7 terminator: transcription terminator for bacteriophage T7 RNA polymerase
   2113..2179    +  rep_origin     M13 ori (fragment): M13 bacteriophage origin of replication; arrow indicates direction of (+) strand synthesis
   2182..2481    +  CDS            tnpA (fragment): TN5P_ECOLX - Also known as tnp. Experimental evidence at protein level: Swiss-Prot protein existence level 1. Mediates transposition of transposon Tn5 by a 'cut and paste' mechanism. First, the monomeric transposase binds the 19 bp inverted DNA repeats flanking the transposon. Then, dimerization of the DNA- bound transposase creates a synaptic DNA complex. After nicking of the first DNA strand, excision of the transposon proceeds through a series of intermediates. The transposase then mediates the insertion of the transposon at a new site by strand transfer. The activity of the wild- type tran
   2513..3304    +  CDS            neo: KKA2_KLEPN - Also known as kan, nptII. Experimental evidence at protein level: Swiss-Prot protein existence level 1. Resistance to kanamycin, neomycin, paromomycin, ribostamycin, butirosin and gentamicin B. From Klebsiella pneumoniae.
   3308..3324    +  promoter       AmpR promoter (fragment): bla
   3325..4185    +  CDS            AmpR: β-lactamase; bla; confers resistance to ampicillin, carbenicillin, and related antibiotics
>Addgene plasmid #99072 | pRRG304-Ndk | addgene full sequence | sequence record 191824 | Addgene NGS Result
GATCAAAGGATCTTCTTGAGATCCTTTTTTTCTGCGCGTAATCTGCTGCTTGCAAACAAAAAAACCACCG
CTACCAGCGGTGGTTTGTTTGCCGGATCAAGAGCTACCAACTCTTTTTCCGAAGGTAACTGGCTTCAGCA
GAGCGCAGATACCAAATACTGTTCTTCTAGTGTAGCCGTAGTTAGGCCACCACTTCAAGAACTCTGTAGC
ACCGCCTACATACCTCGCTCTGCTAATCCTGTTACCAGTGGCTGCTGCCAGTGGCGATAAGTCGTGTCTT
ACCGGGTTGGACTCAAGACGATAGTTACCGGATAAGGCGCAGCGGTCGGGCTGAACGGGGGGTTCGTGCA
CACAGCCCAGCTTGGAGCGAACGACCTACACCGAACTGAGATACCTACAGCGTGAGCTATGAGAAAGCGC
CACGCTTCCCGAAGGGAGAAAGGCGGACAGGTATCCGGTAAGCGGCAGGGTCGGAACAGGAGAGCGCACG
AGGGAGCTTCCAGGGGGAAACGCCTGGTATCTTTATAGTCCTGTCGGGTTTCGCCACCTCTGACTTGAGC
GTCGATTTTTGTGATGCTCGTCAGGGGGGCGGAGCCTATGGAAAAACGCCAGCAACGCGGCCTTTTTACG
GTTCCTGGCCTTTTGCTGGCCTTTTGCTCACATGTTCTTTCCTGCGTTATCCCCTGATTCTGTGGATAAC
CGTATTACCGCCTTTGAGTGAGCTGATACCGCTCGCCGCAGCCGAACGACCGAGCGCAGCGAGTCAGTGA
GCGAGGAAGCACGCGTCAAAAAACCCCTCAAGACCCGTTTAGAGGCCCCAAGGGGTTATGCTAGGCGCGC
CGGATCCTAATACGACTCACTATAGGGAGATTTAGGTGACACTATAGAAGTGACCTTATCGACATATGAC
AATACCGATTGTCAAACCCTTCAATCCTGACATTACGTTAAATAGCGGTGAAGAATTGAAGTTGGAGTGT
CCGATTGTGATGTCAAGAGAAGGAACCGACGTGAATTATCCATCCAATCTCATGTATGAATGGAACATAA
AGGGTCAAACCGAAGTCTCAGTTCAAATGAATACGAAATATTCTTTCATTGAAAATAATCGGATTTTGAA
ATTAACGAAGCCCGTCACGAGTGAAGACAGTGGGAAATATTTTTGCAAAGGGGTCACTGGATTCGGCTCA
AGAGAAGTGGCCTTCAATGTCGAAGTCATTGATTCATCTCAAGAGAAATTGTGTGCTGTGAAAACTCCGA
AAGATTCTAAATATGAACCTCCGTGTTTCGTTGATCCAATAATGAGAACTGGTAAAATAACAATTCGTAG
AGAAGTAGGATCAACAGTAAAATTGTCGTGTGAAGTTAGAGGTAGCCAACCAATGAAGTATACTTGGTTG
AGTGGAAAGACATTGGCGAATTGGATTCTTAACACGGAGGGTATCAGAGGTCCTCATTTAACAATACCGA
ATTTGAAAACTCACTATACTGGTCATTATACATGTCAAGTGCATAATCAAGCTGGCGGATTGAACTTTAC
GTATCATTTAATAGTCACAGATCCACCAAATAACTCACCAAAAATCTTGACAGACATTTCAAATTATACT
TTTCGTTCAAAAGAAAATATTTCAATCATTGTGGAAATAGAATGCGAATGCAAAGATTTAATAATAAAAT
GGTTGAAAAGGGTTGACAGATTAGATCCGTCAAATAAAGAGCATTCTTATGGACTGAGTTTACCGAATGC
GATGGAAAGTGAAAAGGGAGAATATTACCTCACAATAGATACCGGTGTCACAACAGTACGAGTTCAGCCT
AACCTGTTTAAAACTGTGCTCAATATGGAATCTGTGGGAACTCATCACAGTGGGAAATACGTTGTCACAG
CTATAAACAAAATTGTCAATCTTAAAAGCTTTGAATATAAAGTTGTATTTATAACTGTAGAATTAGATAA
AGATATAATTGGAGTTAAGGCCTAAGGATCCTCGATAAGGTCTCCCTTTAGTGAGGGTTAATTCTCCCTA
TAGTGAGTCGTATTAGGATCCGGCGCGCCTAGCATAACCCCTTGGGGCCTCTAAACGGGTCTTGAGGGGT
TTTTTGACGCGTCGATTTCGGCCTATTGGTTAAAAAATGAGCTGATTTAACAAAAATTTAACGCGAATTT
TAACAAAATTCAGGGCGCAAGGGCTGCTAAAGGAAGCGGAACACGTAGAAAGCCAGTCCGCAGAAACGGT
GCTGACCCCGGATGAATGTCAGCTACTGGGCTATCTGGACAAGGGAAAACGCAAGCGCAAAGAGAAAGCA
GGTAGCTTGCAGTGGGCTTACATGGCGATAGCTAGACTGGGCGGTTTTATGGACAGCAAGCGAACCGGAA
TTGCCAGCTGGGGCGCCCTCTGGTAAGGTTGGGAAGCCCTGCAAAGTAAACTGGATGGCTTTCTTGCCGC
CAATGATCTGATGGCGCAGGGGATCAAGATCTGATCAAGAGACAGGATGAGGATCGTTTCGCATGATTGA
ACAAGATGGATTGCACGCAGGTTCTCCGGCCGCTTGGGTGGAGAGGCTATTCGGCTATGACTGGGCACAA
CAGACAATCGGCTGCTCTGATGCCGCCGTGTTCCGGCTGTCAGCGCAGGGGCGCCCGGTTCTTTTTGTCA
AGACCGACCTGTCCGGTGCCCTGAATGAACTGCAGGACGAGGCAGCGCGGCTATCGTGGCTGGCCACGAC
GGGCGTTCCTTGCGCAGCTGTGCTCGACGTTGTCACTGAAGCGGGAAGGGACTGGCTGCTATTGGGCGAA
GTGCCGGGGCAGGATCTCCTGTCATCCCACCTTGCTCCTGCCGAGAAAGTATCCATCATGGCTGATGCAA
TGCGGCGGCTGCATACGCTTGATCCGGCTACCTGCCCATTCGACCACCAAGCGAAACATCGCATCGAGCG
AGCACGTACTCGGATGGAAGCCGGTCTTGTCGATCAGGATGATCTGGACGAAGAGCATCAGGGGCTCGCG
CCAGCCGAACTGTTCGCCAGGCTCAAGGCGCGCATGCCCGACGGCGAGGATCTCGTCGTGACCCATGGCG
ATGCCTGCTTGCCGAATATCATGGTGGAAAATGGCCGCTTTTCTGGATTCATCGACTGTGGCCGGCTGGG
TGTGGCGGACCGCTATCAGGACATAGCGTTGGCTACCCGTGATATTGCTGAAGAGCTTGGCGGCGAATGG
GCTGACCGCTTCCTCGTGCTTTACGGTATCGCCGCTCCCGATTCGCAGCGCATCGCCTTCTATCGCCTTC
TTGACGAGTTCTTCTGAATTGAAAAAGGAAGAGTATGAGTATTCAACATTTCCGTGTCGCCCTTATTCCC
TTTTTTGCGGCATTTTGCCTTCCTGTTTTTGCTCACCCAGAAACGCTGGTGAAAGTAAAAGATGCTGAAG
ATCAGTTGGGTGCACGAGTGGGTTACATCGAACTGGATCTCAACAGCGGTAAGATCCTTGAGAGTTTTCG
CCCCGAAGAACGTTTTCCAATGATGAGCACTTTTAAAGTTCTGCTATGTGGCGCGGTATTATCCCGTATT
GACGCCGGGCAAGAGCAACTCGGTCGCCGCATACACTATTCTCAGAATGACTTGGTTGAGTACTCACCAG
TCACAGAAAAGCATCTTACGGATGGCATGACAGTAAGAGAATTATGCAGTGCTGCCATAACCATGAGTGA
TAACACTGCGGCCAACTTACTTCTGACAACGATCGGAGGACCGAAGGAGCTAACCGCTTTTTTGCACAAC
ATGGGGGATCATGTAACTCGCCTTGATCGTTGGGAACCGGAGCTGAATGAAGCCATACCAAACGACGAGC
GTGACACCACGATGCCTGTAGCAATGGCAACAACGTTGCGCAAACTATTAACTGGCGAACTACTTACTCT
AGCTTCCCGGCAACAATTAATAGACTGGATGGAGGCGGATAAAGTTGCAGGACCACTTCTGCGCTCGGCC
CTTCCGGCTGGCTGGTTTATTGCTGATAAATCTGGAGCCGGTGAGCGTGGGTCTCGCGGTATCATTGCAG
CACTGGGGCCAGATGGTAAGCCCTCCCGTATCGTAGTTATCTACACGACGGGGAGCCAGGCAACTATGGA
TGAACGAAATAGACAGATCGCTGAGATAGGTGCCTCACTGATTAAGCATTGGTAACTGTCAGACCAAGTT
TACTCATATATACTTTAGATTGATTTAAAACTTCATTTTTAATTTAAAAGGATCTAGGTGAAGATCCTTT
TTGATAATCTCATGACCAAAATCCCTTAACGTGAGTTTTCGTTCCACTGAGCGTCAGACCCCGTAGAAAA
